Addgene plasmid #72456: pJK573
Purpose: Produces Yersinia pestis N5-carboxyaminoimidazole ribonucleotide mutase with N-terminal TEV protease-cleavable His6 tag (H6tYpPurE1), synthetic gene
Depositing lab: T. J. Kappock. Depositing organization: Purdue University.
Backbone
  Vector backbone: pUC57
  Backbone size w/o insert (bp): 2710
  Total vector size (bp): 3616
  Vector type: Bacterial Expression
Growth in bacteria
  Bacterial resistance: Ampicillin, 100 μg/mL
  Growth temperature: 37°C
  Growth strain: DH5alpha
  Copy number: High Copy
Gene/Insert
  Gene/Insert name: N5-carboxyaminoimidazole ribonucleotide mutase (alt names: purE; YPO3076)
  Species: Yersinia pestis strain CO92
  Mutation: synthetic gene with ~57 silent substitutions
  GenBank ID: YP_002347996.1
  Promoter: T7
  Tag / fusion protein: His6 (N terminal on insert); TEV cleavage site (N terminal on insert)
  Cloning method: Restriction Enzyme; 5′ cloning site EcoRV (destroyed during cloning); 3′ cloning site EcoRV (destroyed during cloning)
  Sequencing primers: 5′ T7 promoter; 3′ T7 terminator
Terms and licenses: Academic/Nonprofit Terms; Industry Terms: Not Available to Industry
Depositor comments: Database annotation "phosphoribosylaminoimidazole carboxylase catalyic subuni" is incorrect.
How to cite: pJK573 was a gift from T. J. Kappock (Addgene plasmid # 72456 ; http://n2t.net/addgene:72456 ; RRID:Addgene_72456)
