[The description below was written by a language model from this plasmid's Addgene catalogue record and pLannotate feature annotations shown in this document.]
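Description:
pJK573 is a small, high-copy bacterial plasmid built on the pUC57 cloning backbone. It carries a synthetic expression cassette for the Yersinia pestis (strain CO92) PurE protein, N5-carboxyaminoimidazole ribonucleotide mutase. The plasmid replicates in E. coli from the pUC-type ColE1/pMB1 origin and is selected with ampicillin through the bla β-lactamase gene and its own promoter. The cassette was inserted by blunt-end cloning at the EcoRV site, which was destroyed on both sides. It interrupts the backbone's lac promoter/operator and lacZα region, so fragments of those elements flank the insert in the feature table.

The cassette has a pET-style layout: a T7 promoter immediately followed by a lac operator, the phage T7 gene 10 ribosome binding site, the tagged coding sequence, and a T7 terminator. The open reading frame encodes an N-terminal His6 tag and a TEV protease cleavage site ahead of purE, so the protein can be purified by metal-affinity chromatography and the tag then removed. The gene is synthetic, with about 57 silent substitutions relative to the native sequence. The annotation tool labels it by homology to E. coli PurE, the enzyme that converts N5-CAIR to CAIR in purine biosynthesis. The depositor notes that the database annotation of this protein as a carboxylase catalytic subunit is incorrect.

Short His-tag and gene 10-derived fragments are annotated downstream of purE, before the terminator. They look like vector-derived remnants, but the record does not say whether they are translated. Only a fragment of lacI is present, so expression would require a host that supplies T7 RNA polymerase and lac repressor.
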