Features (pLannotate 1.2.2; 18 found; start..end, strand, type, name):
     96..200     +  promoter       AmpR promoter: bla
    201..1061    +  CDS            AmpR: β-lactamase; bla; confers resistance to ampicillin, carbenicillin, and related antibiotics
   1232..1820    +  rep_origin     ori: high-copy-number ColE1/pMB1/pBR322/pUC origin of replication
   2003..2095    +  CDS            lacI (fragment): lac repressor; lacI; The lac repressor binds to the lac operator to inhibit transcription in E. coli. This inhibition can be relieved by adding lactose or isopropyl-β-D-thiogalactopyranoside (IPTG).
   2108..2129    +  protein_bind   CAP binding site: CAP binding activates transcription in the presence of cAMP. E. coli catabolite activator protein
   2144..2174    +  promoter       lac promoter: promoter for the E. coli lac operon
   2182..2198    +  protein_bind   lac operator: The lac repressor binds to the lac operator to inhibit transcription in E. coli. This inhibition can be relieved by adding lactose or isopropyl-β-D-thiogalactopyranoside (IPTG). lac repressor encoded by lacI
   2292..2310    +  promoter       T7 promoter: promoter for bacteriophage T7 RNA polymerase
   2311..2335    +  protein_bind   lac operator: The lac repressor binds to the lac operator to inhibit transcription in E. coli. This inhibition can be relieved by adding lactose or isopropyl-β-D-thiogalactopyranoside (IPTG). lac repressor encoded by lacI
   2350..2372    +  RBS            RBS: efficient ribosome binding site from bacteriophage T7 gene 10 (Olins and Rangwala, 1989)
   2425..2441    +  CDS            TEV site (fragment): tobacco etch virus (TEV) protease recognition and cleavage site
   2488..2970    +  CDS            purE: PURE_ECOLI - Experimental evidence at protein level: Swiss-Prot protein existence level 1. Catalyzes the conversion of N5-carboxyaminoimidazole ribonucleotide (N5-CAIR) to 4-carboxy-5-aminoimidazole ribonucleotide (CAIR). From Escherichia coli (strain K12).
   3021..3038    +  CDS            9xHis (fragment): 9xHis affinity tag
   3048..3097    +  CDS            SET1 (fragment): solubility-enhancement tag derived from T7 phage gene 10B
   3105..3152    +  terminator     T7 terminator: transcription terminator for bacteriophage T7 RNA polymerase
   3218..3375    +  CDS            lacZα (fragment): LacZα fragment of β-galactosidase; lacZ fragment
   3381..3480    -  misc_feature   bom (fragment): basis of mobility region from pBR322
   3582..1       -  CDS            rop (fragment) (across the origin): Rop protein, which maintains plasmids at low copy number; rop
>Addgene plasmid #72456 | pJK573 | depositor full sequence | sequence record 133910 | pJK573 sequence 3616 bps
GACGAAAGGGCCTCGTGATACGCCTATTTTTATAGGTTAATGTCATGATAATAATGGTTTCTTAGACGTC
AGGTGGCACTTTTCGGGGAAATGTGCGCGGAACCCCTATTTGTTTATTTTTCTAAATACATTCAAATATG
TATCCGCTCATGAGACAATAACCCTGATAAATGCTTCAATAATATTGAAAAAGGAAGAGTATGAGTATTC
AACATTTCCGTGTCGCCCTTATTCCCTTTTTTGCGGCATTTTGCCTTCCTGTTTTTGCTCACCCAGAAAC
GCTGGTGAAAGTAAAAGATGCTGAAGATCAGTTGGGTGCACGAGTGGGTTACATCGAACTGGATCTCAAC
AGCGGTAAGATCCTTGAGAGTTTTCGCCCCGAAGAACGTTTTCCAATGATGAGCACTTTTAAAGTTCTGC
TATGTGGCGCGGTATTATCCCGTATTGACGCCGGGCAAGAGCAACTCGGTCGCCGCATACACTATTCTCA
GAATGACTTGGTTGAGTACTCACCAGTCACAGAAAAGCATCTTACGGATGGCATGACAGTAAGAGAATTA
TGCAGTGCTGCCATAACCATGAGTGATAACACTGCGGCCAACTTACTTCTGACAACGATCGGAGGACCGA
AGGAGCTAACCGCTTTTTTGCACAACATGGGGGATCATGTAACTCGCCTTGATCGTTGGGAACCGGAGCT
GAATGAAGCCATACCAAACGACGAGCGTGACACCACGATGCCTGTAGCAATGGCAACAACGTTGCGCAAA
CTATTAACTGGCGAACTACTTACTCTAGCTTCCCGGCAACAATTAATAGACTGGATGGAGGCGGATAAAG
TTGCAGGACCACTTCTGCGCTCGGCCCTTCCGGCTGGCTGGTTTATTGCTGATAAATCTGGAGCCGGTGA
GCGTGGGTCTCGCGGTATCATTGCAGCACTGGGGCCAGATGGTAAGCCCTCCCGTATCGTAGTTATCTAC
ACGACGGGGAGTCAGGCAACTATGGATGAACGAAATAGACAGATCGCTGAGATAGGTGCCTCACTGATTA
AGCATTGGTAACTGTCAGACCAAGTTTACTCATATATACTTTAGATTGATTTAAAACTTCATTTTTAATT
TAAAAGGATCTAGGTGAAGATCCTTTTTGATAATCTCATGACCAAAATCCCTTAACGTGAGTTTTCGTTC
CACTGAGCGTCAGACCCCGTAGAAAAGATCAAAGGATCTTCTTGAGATCCTTTTTTTCTGCGCGTAATCT
GCTGCTTGCAAACAAAAAAACCACCGCTACCAGCGGTGGTTTGTTTGCCGGATCAAGAGCTACCAACTCT
TTTTCCGAAGGTAACTGGCTTCAGCAGAGCGCAGATACCAAATACTGTTCTTCTAGTGTAGCCGTAGTTA
GGCCACCACTTCAAGAACTCTGTAGCACCGCCTACATACCTCGCTCTGCTAATCCTGTTACCAGTGGCTG
CTGCCAGTGGCGATAAGTCGTGTCTTACCGGGTTGGACTCAAGACGATAGTTACCGGATAAGGCGCAGCG
GTCGGGCTGAACGGGGGGTTCGTGCACACAGCCCAGCTTGGAGCGAACGACCTACACCGAACTGAGATAC
CTACAGCGTGAGCTATGAGAAAGCGCCACGCTTCCCGAAGGGAGAAAGGCGGACAGGTATCCGGTAAGCG
GCAGGGTCGGAACAGGAGAGCGCACGAGGGAGCTTCCAGGGGGAAACGCCTGGTATCTTTATAGTCCTGT
CGGGTTTCGCCACCTCTGACTTGAGCGTCGATTTTTGTGATGCTCGTCAGGGGGGCGGAGCCTATGGAAA
AACGCCAGCAACGCGGCCTTTTTACGGTTCCTGGCCTTTTGCTGGCCTTTTGCTCACATGTTCTTTCCTG
CGTTATCCCCTGATTCTGTGGATAACCGTATTACCGCCTTTGAGTGAGCTGATACCGCTCGCCGCAGCCG
AACGACCGAGCGCAGCGAGTCAGTGAGCGAGGAAGCGGAAGAGCGCCCAATACGCAAACCGCCTCTCCCC
GCGCGTTGGCCGATTCATTAATGCAGCTGGCACGACAGGTTTCCCGACTGGAAAGCGGGCAGTGAGCGCA
ACGCAATTAATGTGAGTTAGCTCACTCATTAGGCACCCCAGGCTTTACACTTTATGCTTCCGGCTCGTAT
GTTGTGTGGAATTGTGAGCGGATAACAATTTCACACAGGAAACAGCTATGACCATGATTACGCCAAGCTT
GCATGCAGGCCTCTGCAGTCGACGGGCCCGGGATCCGATTTGGGTCGAAATTAATACGACTCACTATAGG
GGAATTGTGAGCGGATAACAATTCCCCTCTAGAAATAATTTTGTTTAACTTTAAGAAGGAGATATACATA
TGCACCATCATCATCATCACTCAAGCGGCGTGGACCTGGGCACCGAAAACCTGTACTTCCAATCGAACAT
GGGCGCGAACCTGAACTCCGCGTATGCGGCCGGCGTCAAAATTGCCATCGTGATGGGTAGCAAATCTGAT
TGGGCGACCATGCAGTTTGCAGCTGACGTGCTGACCACGCTGAACGTGCCGTTCCATGTTGAAGTGGTTA
GCGCACACCGTACGCCGGATCGCCTGTTTTCTTTCGCCGAACAAGCGGAAGCCAATGGCCTGCATGTTAT
TATCGCAGGTGCTGGCGGTGCAGCACACCTGCCGGGTATGCTGGCAGCTAAAACCCTGGTCCCGGTGCTG
GGTGTTCCGGTCCAGTCAGCAGCACTGTCGGGTGTTGATAGTCTGTACTCCATTGTCCAAATGCCGCGTG
GCATCCCGGTGGGTACCCTGGCGATTGGCAAAGCAGGTGCAGCTAACGCAGCACTGCTGGCAGCTCAGAT
CCTGGCGCTGCATGACACGGAACTGGCAGGTCGCCTGGCTCACTGGCGTCAAAGTCAAACCGATGATGTT
CTGGACAACCCGGACCCGCGTGAAGAAGCGTGACGGATCCGAATTCGAGCTCCGTCGACAAGCTTGCGGC
CGCACTCGAGCACCACCACCACCACCACTGAGATCCGGCTGCTAACAAAGCCCGAAAGGAAGCTGAGTTG
GCTGCTGCCACCGCTGAGCAATAACTAGCATAACCCCTTGGGGCCTCTAAACGGGTCTTGAGGGGTTTTT
TGCTGAAAGGAGGAACTATATCCGGATGACCCAATATCTAGATGCATTCGCGAGGTACCGAGCTCGAATT
CACTGGCCGTCGTTTTACAACGTCGTGACTGGGAAAACCCTGGCGTTACCCAACTTAATCGCCTTGCAGC
ACATCCCCCTTTCGCCAGCTGGCGTAATAGCGAAGAGGCCCGCACCGATCGCCCTTCCCAACAGTTGCGC
AGCCTGAATGGCGAATGGCGCCTGATGCGGTATTTTCTCCTTACGCATCTGTGCGGTATTTCACACCGCA
TATGGTGCACTCTCAGTACAATCTGCTCTGATGCCGCATAGTTAAGCCAGCCCCGACACCCGCCAACACC
CGCTGACGCGCCCTGACGGGCTTGTCTGCTCCCGGCATCCGCTTACAGACAAGCTGTGACCGTCTCCGGG
AGCTGCATGTGTCAGAGGTTTTCACCGTCATCACCGAAACGCGCGA
