>Addgene plasmid #72456 | pJK573 | addgene partial sequence | sequence record 138107 | T7 5'-TAATACGACTCACTATAGGG-3'
TTTTGTTTAACTTTAAGAAGGAGATATACATATGCACCATCATCATCATCACTCAAGCGGCGTGGACCTG
GGCACCGAAAACCTGTACTTCCAATCGAACATGGGCGCGAACCTGAACTCCGCGTATGCGGCCGGCGTCA
AAATTGCCATCGTGATGGGTAGCAAATCTGATTGGGCGACCATGCAGTTTGCAGCTGACGTGCTGACCAC
GCTGAACGTGCCGTTCCATGTTGAAGTGGTTAGCGCACACCGTACGCCGGATCGCCTGTTTTCTTTCGCC
GAACAAGCGGAAGCCAATGGCCTGCATGTTATTATCGCAGGTGCTGGCGGTGCAGCACACCTGCCGGGTA
TGCTGGCAGCTAAAACCCTGGTCCCGGTGCTGGGTGTTCCGGTCCAGTCAGCAGCACTGTCGGGTGTTGA
TAGTCTGTACTCCATTGTCCAAATGCCGCGTGGCATCCCGGTGGGTACCCTGGCGATTGGCAAAGCAGGT
GCAGCTAACGCAGCACTGCTGGCAGCTCAGATCCTGGCGCTGCATGACACGGAACTGGCAGGTCGCCTGG
CTCACTGGCGTCAAAGTCAAACCGATGATGTTCTGGACAACCCGGACCCGCGTGAAGAAGCGTGACGGAT
CCGAATTCGAGCTCCGTCGACAAGCTTGCGGCCGCACTCGAGCACCACCACCACCACCACTGAGATCCGG
CTGCTAACAAAGCCCGAAAGGAAGCTGAGTTGGCTGCTGCCACCGCTGAGCAATAACTAGCATAACCCCT
TGGGGCCTCTAAACGGGTCTTGAGGGGTTTTTTGCTGAAAGGAGGAACTATATCCGGATGACCCAATATC
TAGATGCATTCGCGAGGTACCGAGCTCGAATTCACTGGCCGTCGTTTTACAACGTCGTGACTGGGAAAAC
CCTGGCGTTACCCAACTTAATCGCCTTGCAGCACATCCCCCTTTCGCCAGCTGGCGTAATAGCGAAGAGG
CCCGCACCGATCGCCCTTCC
